Addgene plasmid #233539: JDW 1039 (pLenti6.2_CMV_V5_TCF7_P2A_H2A_mCherry)
Purpose: A CMV driven human TCF7 followed by a P2A cleavage peptide and an H2A mCherry fusion protein
Depositing lab: Joshua Wythe. Depositing organization: University of Virginia. Publication: Defining the Transcriptional and Epigenetic Basis of Organotypic Endothelial Diversity in the Developing and Adult Mouse. Cantu Gutierrez ME, Hill MC, Largoza G, Martin JF, Wythe JD. bioRxiv 2021.11.15.468651 10.1101/2021.11.15.468651.
Backbone
  Vector backbone: pLenti6.2-V5-DEST
  Vector type: Lentiviral
Growth in bacteria
  Bacterial resistance: Ampicillin, 100 μg/mL
  Growth temperature: 37°C
  Growth strain: NEB Stable
  Copy number: High Copy
Gene/Insert
  Gene/Insert name: TCF7
  Species: H. sapiens (human)
  Entrez Gene: TCF7 (a.k.a. TCF-1)
  Tag / fusion protein: V5 (N terminal on backbone)
  Cloning method: Gateway Cloning
Terms and licenses: Academic/Nonprofit Terms; Industry Terms: Not Available to Industry
Depositor comments: Please visit https://doi.org/10.1101/2021.11.15.468651 for bioRxiv preprint.
How to cite: JDW 1039 (pLenti6.2_CMV_V5_TCF7_P2A_H2A_mCherry) was a gift from Joshua Wythe (Addgene plasmid # 233539 ; http://n2t.net/addgene:233539 ; RRID:Addgene_233539)
