[The description below was written by a language model from this plasmid's Addgene catalogue record and pLannotate feature annotations shown in this document.]
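Description:
JDW 1039 (pLenti6.2_CMV_V5_TCF7_P2A_H2A_mCherry) is a lentiviral expression plasmid built on the pLenti6.2-V5-DEST Gateway destination backbone for delivering human TCF7 (TCF-1) together with a nuclear red fluorescent marker into mammalian cells. It is propagated in E. coli through a high-copy ColE1/pUC-type origin with ampicillin selection; an f1 origin is also present. The viral portion follows a self-inactivating HIV-1 design: an RSV promoter fused to a truncated 5' LTR drives genomic RNA production in packaging cells, followed by the Ψ packaging signal with a partial gag sequence and the Rev response element for Rev-dependent nuclear export, and the cassette ends in a ΔU3 3' LTR with an SV40 polyadenylation signal and SV40 origin downstream.

Between the LTRs, the CMV enhancer/promoter drives an open reading frame flanked by attB1 and attB2 sites left by Gateway recombination. It begins with an N-terminal V5 epitope tag, continues with TCF7 (annotated as a fragment relative to the reference protein, so the exact isoform or extent is not defined by the record), and, according to the depositor, a P2A peptide. The P2A is not separately annotated but would fall in the gap before the histone H2A–mCherry fusion; the histone portion matches an H2A.Z-type variant in the annotation. The 2A element lets one transcript yield V5-TCF7 and a separate chromatin-bound mCherry that labels the nuclei of transduced cells. A second backbone-derived V5 tag lies beyond attB2; whether it is translated is not stated. A downstream PGK promoter, with the bacterial EM7 promoter, drives blasticidin S deaminase for selecting stably transduced cells. The construct suits TCF7 overexpression with fluorescent tracking; the associated work concerns endothelial transcriptional diversity.
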