Features (pLannotate 1.2.2; 33 found; start..end, strand, type, name):
     87..320     -  misc_feature   RRE: The Rev response element (RRE) of HIV-1 allows for Rev-dependent mRNA export from the nucleus to the cytoplasm.
    466..829     -  CDS            HIV-1 gag (fragment): gag protein from human immunodeficiency virus 1; gag
    813..938     -  misc_feature   HIV-1 Ψ: packaging signal of human immunodeficiency virus type 1
    985..1165    -  LTR            5' LTR (truncated): truncated 5' long terminal repeat (LTR) from HIV-1
   1166..1392    -  promoter       RSV promoter: Rous sarcoma virus enhancer/promoter
   1420..1438    -  promoter       T3 promoter: promoter for bacteriophage T3 RNA polymerase
   1483..1499    -  protein_bind   lac operator: The lac repressor binds to the lac operator to inhibit transcription in E. coli. This inhibition can be relieved by adding lactose or isopropyl-β-D-thiogalactopyranoside (IPTG). lac repressor encoded by lacI
   1507..1537    -  promoter       lac promoter: promoter for the E. coli lac operon
   1552..1573    -  protein_bind   CAP binding site: CAP binding activates transcription in the presence of cAMP. E. coli catabolite activator protein
   1586..1678    -  CDS            lacI (fragment): lac repressor; lacI; The lac repressor binds to the lac operator to inhibit transcription in E. coli. This inhibition can be relieved by adding lactose or isopropyl-β-D-thiogalactopyranoside (IPTG).
   1861..2449    -  rep_origin     ori: high-copy-number ColE1/pMB1/pBR322/pUC origin of replication
   2620..3480    -  CDS            AmpR: β-lactamase; bla; confers resistance to ampicillin, carbenicillin, and related antibiotics
   3481..3585    -  promoter       AmpR promoter: bla
   3638..4066    -  rep_origin     f1 ori (sequence partly withheld): f1 bacteriophage origin of replication; arrow indicates direction of (+) strand synthesis
   4071..4226    -  CDS            lacZα (fragment): LacZα fragment of β-galactosidase; lacZ fragment
   4234..4252    +  promoter       T7 promoter: promoter for bacteriophage T7 RNA polymerase
   4273..4408    -  rep_origin     SV40 ori: SV40 origin of replication
   4448..4569    -  polyA_signal   SV40 poly(A) signal: SV40 polyadenylation signal
   4641..4874    -  LTR            3' LTR (ΔU3): self-inactivating 3' long terminal repeat (LTR) from HIV-1
   4876..4944    -  CDS            nef (fragment): NEF_HV1Z2 - Experimental evidence at protein level: Swiss-Prot protein existence level 1. Extracellular Nef protein targets CD4(+) T-lymphocytes for apoptosis by interacting with CXCR4 surface receptors. From Human immunodeficiency virus type 1 group M subtype D (isolate Z2/CDC-Z34) (HIV-1).
   4961..5359    -  CDS            BSD: blasticidin S deaminase; Aspergillus terreus BSD; confers resistance to blasticidin
   5378..5425    -  promoter       EM7 promoter: synthetic bacterial promoter&nbsp
   5439..5938    -  promoter       PGK promoter: mouse phosphoglycerate kinase 1 promoter
   5971..6012    -  CDS            V5 tag: epitope tag from simian virus 5
   6066..6086    +  protein_bind   attB2: mutant version of attB; core recombination site for the Gateway® BP reaction BP Clonase™
   6110..6817    -  CDS            mCherry: mCherry is a basic (constitutively fluorescent) red fluorescent protein published in 2004, derived from Discosoma sp.. It is reported to be a very rapidly-maturing monomer with low acid sensitivity.
   6824..7207    -  CDS            H2AZ2: H2AV_CHICK - Also known as H2AF. Experimental evidence at protein level: Swiss-Prot protein existence level 1. Variant histone H2A which replaces conventional H2A in a subset of nucleosomes. Nucleosomes wrap and compact DNA into chromatin, limiting DNA accessibility to the cellular machineries which require DNA as a template. Histones thereby play a central role in transcription regulation, DNA repair, DNA replication and chromosomal stability. DNA accessibility is regulated via a complex set of post- translational modifications of histones, also called histone code, and nucleosome remodeling.
   7361..8434    -  CDS            TCF7 (fragment): TCF7_HUMAN - Also known as TCF1. Experimental evidence at protein level: Swiss-Prot protein existence level 1. Transcriptional activator involved in T-cell lymphocyte differentiation. Necessary for the survival of CD4(+) CD8(+) immature thymocytes. Isoforms lacking the N-terminal CTNNB1 binding domain cannot fulfill this role. Binds to the T-lymphocyte-specific enhancer element (5'-WWCAAAG-3') found in the promoter of the CD3E gene. Represses expression of the T-cell receptor gamma gene in alpha-beta T- cell lineages (By similarity). Required for the development of natural killer receptor-posi
   8450..8491    -  CDS            V5 tag: epitope tag from simian virus 5
   8507..8531    -  protein_bind   attB1: mutant version of attB; recombination site for the Gateway® BP reaction BP Clonase™
   8648..8851    -  promoter       CMV promoter: human cytomegalovirus (CMV) immediate early promoter
   8852..9155    -  enhancer       CMV enhancer: human cytomegalovirus immediate early enhancer
   9252..9352    -  CDS            Rev (fragment): human immunodeficiency virus 1 (HIV-1) Rev protein; rev; enhances nuclear export of unspliced and incompletely spliced viral mRNAs
>Addgene plasmid #233539 | JDW 1039 (pLenti6.2_CMV_V5_TCF7_P2A_H2A_mCherry) | addgene full sequence | sequence record 466070 | Addgene NGS Result
TCTGTTCCAGAGATTTATTACTCCAACTAGCATTCCAAGGCACAGCAGTGGTGCAAATGAGTTTTCCAGA
GCAACCCCAAATCCCCAGGAGCTGTTGATCCTTTAGGTATCTTTCCACAGCCAGGATTCTTGCCTGGAGC
TGCTTGATGCCCCAGACTGTGAGTTGCAACAGATGCTGTTGCGCCTCAATAGCCCTCAGCAAATTGTTCT
GCTGCTGCACTATACCAGACAATAATTGTCTGGCCTGTACCGTCAGCGTCATTGACGCTGCGCCCATAGT
GCTTCCTGCTGCTCCCAAGAACCCAAGGAACAAAGCTCCTATTCCCACTGCTCTTTTTTCTCTCTGCACC
ACTCTTCTCTTTGCCTTGGTGGGTGCTACTCCTAATGGTTCAATTTTTACTACTTTATATTTATATAATT
CACTTCTCCAATTGTCCCTCATATCTCCTCCTCCAGGTCTGAAGATCAGCGGCCGCTTGCTGTGCGGTGG
TCTTACTTTTGTTTTGCTCTTCCTCTATCTTGTCTAAAGCTTCCTTGGTGTCTTTTATCTCTATCCTTTG
ATGCACACAATAGAGGGTTGCTACTGTATTATATAATGATCTAAGTTCTTCTGATCCTGTCTGAAGGGAT
GGTTGTAGCTGTCCCAGTATTTGTCTACAGCCTTCTGATGTTTCTAACAGGCCAGGATTAACTGCGAATC
GTTCTAGCTCCCTGCTTGCCCATACTATATGTTTTAATTTATATTTTTTCTTTCCCCCTGGCCTTAACCG
AATTTTTTCCCATCGCGATCTAATTCTCCCCCGCTTAATACTGACGCTCTCGCACCCATCTCTCTCCTTC
TAGCCTCCGCTAGTCAAAATTTTTGGCGTACTCACCAGTCGCCGCCCCTCGCCTCTTGCCGTGCGCGCTT
CAGCAAGCCGAGTCCTGCGTCGAGAGAGCTCCTCTGGTTTCCCTTTCGCTTTCAAGTCCCTGTTCGGGCG
CCACTGCTAGAGATTTTCCACACTGACTAAAAGGGTCTGAGGGATCTCTAGTTACCAGAGTCACACAACA
GACGGGCACACACTACTTGAAGCACTCAAGGCAAGCTTTATTGAGGCTTAAGCAGTGGGTTCCCTAGTTA
GCCAGAGAGCTCCCAGGCTCAGATCTGGTCTAACCAGAGAGACCCGTTTATGTATCGAGCTAGGCACTTA
AATACAATATCTCTGCAATGCGGCAATTCAGTGGTTCGTCCAATCCATGTCAGACCCGTCTGTTGCCTTC
CTAATAAGGCACGATCGTACCACCTTACTTCCACCAATCGGCATGCACGGTGCTTTTTCTCTCCTTGTAA
GGCATGTTGCTAACTCATCGTTACCATGTTGCAAGACTACAAGAGTATTGCATAAGACTACATTAAGCTT
GCAGCTCCAGCTTTTGTTCCCTTTAGTGAGGGTTAATTGCGCGCTTGGCGTAATCATGGTCATAGCTGTT
TCCTGTGTGAAATTGTTATCCGCTCACAATTCCACACAACATACGAGCCGGAAGCATAAAGTGTAAAGCC
TGGGGTGCCTAATGAGTGAGCTAACTCACATTAATTGCGTTGCGCTCACTGCCCGCTTTCCAGTCGGGAA
ACCTGTCGTGCCAGCTGCATTAATGAATCGGCCAACGCGCGGGGAGAGGCGGTTTGCGTATTGGGCGCTC
TTCCGCTTCCTCGCTCACTGACTCGCTGCGCTCGGTCGTTCGGCTGCGGCGAGCGGTATCAGCTCACTCA
AAGGCGGTAATACGGTTATCCACAGAATCAGGGGATAACGCAGGAAAGAACATGTGAGCAAAAGGCCAGC
AAAAGGCCAGGAACCGTAAAAAGGCCGCGTTGCTGGCGTTTTTCCATAGGCTCCGCCCCCCTGACGAGCA
TCACAAAAATCGACGCTCAAGTCAGAGGTGGCGAAACCCGACAGGACTATAAAGATACCAGGCGTTTCCC
CCTGGAAGCTCCCTCGTGCGCTCTCCTGTTCCGACCCTGCCGCTTACCGGATACCTGTCCGCCTTTCTCC
CTTCGGGAAGCGTGGCGCTTTCTCATAGCTCACGCTGTAGGTATCTCAGTTCGGTGTAGGTCGTTCGCTC
CAAGCTGGGCTGTGTGCACGAACCCCCCGTTCAGCCCGACCGCTGCGCCTTATCCGGTAACTATCGTCTT
GAGTCCAACCCGGTAAGACACGACTTATCGCCACTGGCAGCAGCCACTGGTAACAGGATTAGCAGAGCGA
GGTATGTAGGCGGTGCTACAGAGTTCTTGAAGTGGTGGCCTAACTACGGCTACACTAGAAGAACAGTATT
TGGTATCTGCGCTCTGCTGAAGCCAGTTACCTTCGGAAAAAGAGTTGGTAGCTCTTGATCCGGCAAACAA
ACCACCGCTGGTAGCGGTGGTTTTTTTGTTTGCAAGCAGCAGATTACGCGCAGAAAAAAAGGATCTCAAG
AAGATCCTTTGATCTTTTCTACGGGGTCTGACGCTCAGTGGAACGAAAACTCACGTTAAGGGATTTTGGT
CATGAGATTATCAAAAAGGATCTTCACCTAGATCCTTTTAAATTAAAAATGAAGTTTTAAATCAATCTAA
AGTATATATGAGTAAACTTGGTCTGACAGTTACCAATGCTTAATCAGTGAGGCACCTATCTCAGCGATCT
GTCTATTTCGTTCATCCATAGTTGCCTGACTCCCCGTCGTGTAGATAACTACGATACGGGAGGGCTTACC
ATCTGGCCCCAGTGCTGCAATGATACCGCGAGACCCACGCTCACCGGCTCCAGATTTATCAGCAATAAAC
CAGCCAGCCGGAAGGGCCGAGCGCAGAAGTGGTCCTGCAACTTTATCCGCCTCCATCCAGTCTATTAATT
GTTGCCGGGAAGCTAGAGTAAGTAGTTCGCCAGTTAATAGTTTGCGCAACGTTGTTGCCATTGCTACAGG
CATCGTGGTGTCACGCTCGTCGTTTGGTATGGCTTCATTCAGCTCCGGTTCCCAACGATCAAGGCGAGTT
ACATGATCCCCCATGTTGTGCAAAAAAGCGGTTAGCTCCTTCGGTCCTCCGATCGTTGTCAGAAGTAAGT
TGGCCGCAGTGTTATCACTCATGGTTATGGCAGCACTGCATAATTCTCTTACTGTCATGCCATCCGTAAG
ATGCTTTTCTGTGACTGGTGAGTACTCAACCAAGTCATTCTGAGAATAGTGTATGCGGCGACCGAGTTGC
TCTTGCCCGGCGTCAATACGGGATAATACCGCGCCACATAGCAGAACTTTAAAAGTGCTCATCATTGGAA
AACGTTCTTCGGGGCGAAAACTCTCAAGGATCTTACCGCTGTTGAGATCCAGTTCGATGTAACCCACTCG
TGCACCCAACTGATCTTCAGCATCTTTTACTTTCACCAGCGTTTCTGGGTGAGCAAAAACAGGAAGGCAA
AATGCCGCAAAAAAGGGAATAAGGGCGACACGGAAATGTTGAATACTCATACTCTTCCTTTTTCAATATT
ATTGAAGCATTTATCAGGGTTATTGTCTCATGAGCGGATACATATTTGAATGTATTTAGAAAAATAAACA
AATAGGGGTTCCGCGCACATTTCCCCGAAAAGTGCCACCTAAATTGTAAGCGTTAATATTTTGTTAAAAT
TCGCGTTAAATTTTTGTTAAATCAGCTCATTTTTTAACCAATAGGCCGAAATCGGCAAAATCCCTTATAA
ATCAAAAGAATAGACCGAGATAGGGT
[37 nt withheld, positions 3737-3773]
AAAGAACGTGGACTCCAACGTCAAAGG
[49 nt withheld, positions 3801-3849]
T
[91 nt withheld, positions 3851-3941]
G
[124 nt withheld, positions 3943-4066]
CCCATTCGCCATTCAGGCTGCGCAACTGTTGGGAAGGGCGATCGGTGCGGGCCTCTTCGCTATTACGCCA
GCTGGCGAAAGGGGGATGTGCTGCAAGGCGATTAAGTTGGGTAACGCCAGGGTTTTCCCAGTCACGACGT
TGTAAAACGACGGCCAGTGAGCGCGCGTAATACGACTCACTATAGGGCGAATTGGGTACGTCCCTAGGCC
TCCAAAAAAGCCTCCTCACTACTTCTGGAATAGCTCAGAGGCCGAGGCGGCCTCGGCCTCTGCATAAATA
AAAAAAATTAGTCAGCCATGGGGCGGAGAATGGGCGGAACTGGGCGGAGTTAGGGGCGGGATGGGCGGAG
TTAGGGGCGGGATAGCTAGAGCCAGACATGATAAGATACATTGATGAGTTTGGACAAACCACAACTAGAA
TGCAGTGAAAAAAATGCTTTATTTGTGAAATTTGTGATGCTATTGCTTTATTTGTAACCATTATAAGCTG
CAATAAACAAGTTCCTCTCACTCTCTGATATTCATTTCTTTGCAAGTTATAAATACTGAATAATAAGATG
ACATGAACTACTACTGCTAGAGATTTTCCACACTGACTAAAAGGGTCTGAGGGATCTCTAGTTACCAGAG
TCACACAACAGACGGGCACACACTACTTGAAGCACTCAAGGCAAGCTTTATTGAGGCTTAAGCAGTGGGT
TCCCTAGTTAGCCAGAGAGCTCCCAGGCTCAGATCTGGTCTAACCAGAGAGACCCAGTACAAGCAAAAAG
CAGATCTTGTCTTCGTTGGGAGTGAATTAGCCCTTCCAGTCCCCCCTTTTCTTTTAAAAAGTGGCTAAGA
TCTACAGCTGCCTTGTAAGTCATTGGTCTTAAAGGTACCGAGCTCGAATTGTGCTTAGCCCTCCCACACA
TAACCAGAGGGCAGCAATTCACGAATCCCAACTGCCGTCGGCTGTCCATCACTGTCCTTCACTATGGCTT
TGATCCCAGGATGCAGATCGAGAAGCACCTGTCGGCACCGTCCGCAGGGGCTCAAGATGCCCCTGTTCTC
ATTTCCGATCGCGACGATACAAGTCAGGTTGCCAGCTGCCGCAGCAGCAGCAGTGCCCAGCACCACGAGT
TCTGCACAAGGTCCCCCAGTAAAATGATATACATTGACACCAGTGAAGATGCGGCCGTCGCTAGAGAGAG
CTGCGCTGGCGACGCTGTAGTCTTCAGAGATGGGGATGCTGTTGATTGTAGCCGTTGCTCTTTCAATGAG
GGTGGATTCTTCTTGAGACAAAGGCTTGGCCATGGTTTAGTTCCTCACCTTGTCGTATTATACTATGCCG
ATATACTATGCCGATGATTAATTGTCAACACGTGTCTAGAGTCGAAAGGCCCGGAGATGAGGAAGAGGAG
AACAGCGCGGCAGACGTGCGCTTTTGAAGCGTGCAGAATGCCGGGCCTCCGGAGGACCTTCGGGCGCCCG
CCCCGCCCCTGAGCCCGCCCCTGAGCCCGCCCCCGGACCCACCCCTTCCCAGCCTCTGAGCCCAGAAAGC
GAAGGAGCAAAGCTGCTATTGGCCGCTGCCCCAAAGGCCTACCCGCTTCCATTGCTCAGCGGTGCTGTCC
ATCTGCACGAGACTAGTGAGACGTGCTACTTCCATTTGTCACGTCCTGCACGACGCGAGCTGCGGGGCGG
GGGGGAACTTCCTGACTAGGGGAGGAGTAGAAGGTGGCGCGAAGGGGCCACCAAAGAACGGAGCCGGTTG
GCGCCTACCGGTGGATGTGGAATGTGTGCGAGGCCAGAGGCCACTTGTGTAGCGCCAAGTGCCCAGCGGG
GCTGCTAAAGCGCATGCTCCAGACTGCCTTGGGAAAAGCGCCTCCCCTACCCGGTAGGTACCATCGTCAT
TACTAACCGGTACGCGTAGAATCGAGACCGAGGAGAGGGTTAGGGATAGGCTTACCTTCGAACCGCGGGC
CCTCTAGACTCGAGCGGCCGCCACTGTGCTGGATATCAACCACTTTGTACAAGAAAGCTGGGAGATCTCT
CGAGCTATCATTACTTGTACAGCTCGTCCATGCCGCCGGTGGAGTGGCGGCCCTCGGCGCGCTCGTACTG
TTCCACGATGGTGTAGTCCTCGTTGTGGGAGGTGATGTCCAGCTTGATGTTGACGTTGTAGGCGCCGGGC
AGCTGCACGGGCTTCTTGGCCTTGTAGGTGGTCTTGACCTCGGCGTCGTAGTGGCCGCCGTCCTTCAGCT
TCAGCCTCTGCTTGATCTCGCCCTTCAGGGCGCCGTCCTCGGGGTACATCCGCTCGGAGGAGGCCTCCCA
GCCCATGGTCTTCTTCTGCATTACGGGGCCGTCGGAGGGGAAGTTGGTGCCGCGCAGCTTCACCTTGTAG
ATGAACTCGCCGTCCTGCAGGGAGGAGTCCTGGGTCACGGTCACCACGCCGCCGTCCTCGAAGTTCATCA
CGCGCTCCCACTTGAAGCCCTCGGGGAAGGACAGCTTCAAGTAGTCGGGGATGTCGGCGGGGTGCTTCAC
GTAGGCCTTGGAGCCGTACATGAACTGAGGGGACAGGATGTCCCAGGCGAAGGGCAGGGGGCCGCCCTTG
GTCACCTTCAGCTTGGCGGTCTGGGTGCCCTCGTAGGGGCGGCCCTCGCCCTCGCCCTCGATCTCGAACT
CGTGGCCGTTCACGGAGCCCTCCATGTGCACCTTGAAGCGCATGAACTCCTTGATGATGGCCATGTTGTC
CTCCTCGCCCTTGCTCACCATCCCCCCTGCGGTTTTCTGCTGGCCCTTCTTACCAATCAGAGACTTGTGG
ATGTGAGGAATGACTCCTCCTCCAGCAATGGTGGCCTTGATAAGCGAGTCCAGCTCCTCGTCTCCGCGGA
TGGCCAGCTGTAAATGTCTGGGAGTGATTCGCTTCACCTTCAGATCCTTAGAAGCGTTTCCAGCCAACTC
CAGCACCTCAGCGGTGAGATACTCCAGGATAGCAGCACTGTAAACCGCAGCTGTAGCTCCGACACGGCCA
TGGCTGGTGGTTCGTGTCTTCAGGTGCCTGTGGATACGACCTACAGGGAACTGCAGACCAGCTCTCTGAG
ATCTGGAGACGGCTTTCGTCTTGGCTTTTCCACTGTCTTTACCTGCTTTTCCACCTGCCATCCTAGGTGG
CCCGGGATTCTCTTCGACATCCCCTGCTTGTTTCAACAGGGAGAAGTTAGTGGCTCCGGTACCCAAGAGC
ACTGTCATCGGAAGGAACGGGGCTGGGGCAGCGGCCTTCTCCGGGTAAGTACCGAATGCATTTCTTTTTC
CTCCTGTGGTGGATTCTTGGTGCTTTTCCCTCGACCGCCTCTTCTTCTTCCCGTAGTTGTCCCGCGCTGA
CCAGCCTGGGTATAGCTGCATGTGCAGCTGCCTCTCCTTGCGGGCCAGCTCATAGTACTTGGCCTGCTCT
TCTCGCGACAGCGCGTGCCACCTGCGGCCCAGGATCTGGTTGATGGCAGCGCTCTCCTTAAGTGTGCACT
CTGCAATGACCTTGGCTCTCATCTCCTTCATGTACAGCATGAAGGCATTGAGGGGCTTCTTGATGGTTGG
CTTCTTGGCCTCCTTCTCTGCCTTGGACTCTGCTTGTGTCTTCAGGTTGCGGTCGAAGGGCTGCAGCTCC
TGCTTCCCTGAGGGGGGCACAATGGCCGGGTGGGGGATGGCTGCTGGGTGACCAGGTACACCAGAACCTA
GCATCAAGGATGGGTGGGTGAACCAGCTCACAGTGTGGGGGAGCTGCCCCATGCTGCCTGAGGTCAGGGA
GTAGAAGCCAGAGAGGTCAGGGGTCTGCAGAGGCCTGTGAACTTGCTTCTGGCTGATGTCCGCAGGTGCA
GGGGTGGGATGTGGGCTGTTGAAATGTTCGTAGAGAGAGAGTTGGGGGACACCGTGGGGGGGCTGATTGG
CCTTGTGCAGCGGGGGCTGCGGCTGGGGGTGCTGCCCTGCTCCCGAGGGGGGTGGGTAATGCATGAGCAG
ATTGAAGGCGGAGTAGACGGTCTCTTTGTACATGCCGCTGGTGCACTCCGGGGCCTTCAGGCCGTCCTCC
AGGGGCTCTGGAAGTTTGTCCGGGAAGAGTCTCTGCGCAGCGTGTTCCCGCCCGAGAGCCTCGGCCTCGC
CGCGGGCCCCGGCGCCGGCCCCCGGGACCCCCGGGATCCCTGCGCCGCCGGCCGCGCCCTCGGACTCGTT
CACGAGCGACGACTTGAGCTCGGCCAGGTCGCGCTCGGGACCGGCGGCGCTGTCGCGGCTCTTGTCGTCC
TGCTCCTCGCCTTCATCCTGGAAGGCCAGCAGCTCGTCCGGCGCGCCGAGGTCGTCGCCGCCGCCCGCGC
CGCCCCCGCCGGAGTCCAGCTGCGGCATACCACCAGCACCACCCGTAGAATCGAGACCGAGGAGAGGGTT
AGGGATAGGCTTACCCATGGTGGCAGATCCAGCCTGCTTTTTTGTACAAACTTGTTGATATCTGCAGAAT
TCCACCACACTGGACTAGTGGATCCTCTAGAGTCGGTGTCTTCTATGGAGGTCAAAACAGCGTGGATGGC
GTCTCCAGGCGATCTGACGGTTCACTAAACGAGCTCTGCTTATATAGACCTCCCACCGTACACGCCTACC
GCCCATTTGCGTCAATGGGGCGGAGTTGTTACGACATTTTGGAAAGTCCCGTTGATTTTGGTGCCAAAAC
AAACTCCCATTGACGTCAATGGGGTGGAGACTTGGAAATCCCCGTGAGTCAAACCGCTATCCACGCCCAT
TGATGTACTGCCAAAACCGCATCACCATGGTAATAGCGATGACTAATACGTAGATGTACTGCCAAGTAGG
AAAGTCCCATAAGGTCATGTACTGGGCATAATGCCAGGCGGGCCATTTACCGTCATTGACGTCAATAGGG
GGCGTACTTGGCATATGATACACTTGATGTACTGCCAAGTGGGCAGTTTACCGTAAATACTCCACCCATT
GACGTCAATGGAAAGTCCCTATTGGCGTTACTATGGGAACATACGTCATTATTGACGTCAATGGGCGGGG
GTCGTTGGGCGGTCAGCCAGGCGGGCCATTTACCGTAAGTTATGTAACGCGGAACTCCCAAGCTTATCGC
AGACCCAGTCGCTAGCGTTAACGTCGACATCGCAGACCCAGTCGCTAGCGTTAACGTCGACATCGATACC
GTCGAGATCCGTTCACTAATCGAATGGATCTGTCTCTGTCTCTCTCTCCACCTTCTTCTTCTATTCCTTC
GGGCCTGTCGGGTCCCCTCGGGGTTGGGAGGTGGGTCTGAAACGATAATGGTGAATATCCCTGCCTAACT
CTATTCACTATAGAAAGTACAGCAAAAACTATTCTTAAACCTACCAAGCCTCCTACTATCATTATGAATA
ATTTTATATACCACAGCCAATTTGTTATGTTAAACCAATTCCACAAACTTGCCCATTTATCTAATTCCAA
TAATTCTTGTTCATTCTTTTCTTGCTGGTTTTGCGATTCTTCAATTAAGGAGTGTATTAAGCTTGTGTAA
TTGTTAATTTCTCTGTCCCACTCCATCCAGGTCGTGTGATTCCAAA
